Addgene plasmid #42496: KaiB
Depositing lab: Michael Rust. Depositing organization: University of Chicago. Publication: Robust and tunable circadian rhythms from differentially sensitive catalytic domains. Phong C, Markson JS, Wilhoite CM, Rust MJ. Proc Natl Acad Sci U S A. 2013 Jan 15;110(3):1124-9. doi: 10.1073/pnas.1212113110. Epub 2012 Dec 31. PubMed 23277568.
Backbone
  Vector backbone: pet47 b+
  Backbone manufacturer: Novagen
  Backbone size w/o insert (bp): 5200
  Total vector size (bp): 5476
  Vector type: Bacterial Expression
Growth in bacteria
  Bacterial resistance: Kanamycin, 50 μg/mL
  Growth temperature: 37°C
  Growth strain: DH5alpha
  Growth instructions: Growth instructions for expression: Grow at 37 C until OD600 reaches 0.6. Then chill flask on ice for 10 minutes. Add ITPG, and place back into incubator at 30C for three hours.
  Copy number: High Copy
Gene/Insert
  Gene/Insert name: Kai B
  Species: cyanobacteria
  Insert size (bp): 3200
  GenBank ID: CP000100
  Promoter: t7
  Cloning method: Restriction Enzyme; 5′ cloning site BamHI (not destroyed); 3′ cloning site HindIII (not destroyed)
  Sequencing primers: 5′ ccaggatcCGATGAGCCCTCGTAAAACCTACATTC; 3′ CAAGATTCCGACGACTTCTAATAGAAGCTtgcgg
Resource information
  A portion of this plasmid was derived from a plasmid made by: Plasmid originally cloned in Rust et al., Science, 318, 809-812 (2007).
Terms and licenses: Academic/Nonprofit Terms; Industry Terms: Not Available to Industry
How to cite: KaiB was a gift from Michael Rust (Addgene plasmid # 42496 ; http://n2t.net/addgene:42496 ; RRID:Addgene_42496)
