[The description below was written by a language model from this plasmid's Addgene catalogue record and pLannotate feature annotations shown in this document.]
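Description:
KaiB is a bacterial expression plasmid built on the Novagen pET-47b(+) backbone for producing the cyanobacterial circadian clock protein KaiB in E. coli. The 5,476 bp plasmid is selected with kanamycin through an aph(3')-Ia cassette and replicates from a ColE1/pMB1-type origin. The record lists it as high copy, although the annotated backbone also carries rop and the pBR322 bom region, which are typical of pET vectors. An f1 origin is present as well, along with short remnants of the tetracycline resistance gene that are non-functional backbone relics.

The kaiB coding sequence was cloned between BamHI and HindIII sites and matches the Synechococcus elongatus PCC 7942 protein in the annotation. It is about 300 bp long in the feature table, which fits the difference between total and backbone size. The catalogue insert size of 3,200 bp therefore appears to be an error. Expression is driven by a T7 promoter with an adjacent lac operator and the T7 gene 10 ribosome binding site, and it ends at the T7 terminator. The plasmid-borne lacI keeps the promoter repressed until IPTG is added, in a host that supplies T7 RNA polymerase. An HRV 3C (PreScission) protease site lies just upstream of kaiB, so an N-terminal vector-encoded purification tag can be removed. The tag itself is not annotated in the feature table. The S-Tag downstream of the insert is probably not translated if the insert retains its native stop codon, though the record does not confirm this.

KaiB acts with KaiA and KaiC in the KaiABC oscillator, antagonising KaiA's stimulation of KaiC phosphorylation. The plasmid is suited to producing recombinant KaiB for in vitro reconstitution and biochemical study of this clock.
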