Features (pLannotate 1.2.2; 20 found; start..end, strand, type, name):
     12..467     +  rep_origin     f1 ori (sequence partly withheld): f1 bacteriophage origin of replication; arrow indicates direction of (+) strand synthesis
    494..551     +  promoter       AmpR promoter (fragment): bla
    560..1375    -  CDS            KanR: aminoglycoside phosphotransferase; aph(3')-Ia; confers resistance to kanamycin in bacteria or G418 (Geneticin®) in eukaryotes
   1497..2085    +  rep_origin     ori: high-copy-number ColE1/pMB1/pBR322/pUC origin of replication
   2271..2413    -  misc_feature   bom: basis of mobility region from pBR322
   2515..2706    -  CDS            rop: Rop protein, which maintains plasmids at low copy number; rop
   2723..3103    +  CDS            YPB1_ECOLX: Protein predicted: Swiss-Prot protein existence level 4. From Escherichia coli.
   3165..3229    -  CDS            TcR (fragment): tetracycline efflux protein; tet; confers resistance to tetracycline
   3244..3265    -  protein_bind   CAP binding site: CAP binding activates transcription in the presence of cAMP. E. coli catabolite activator protein
   3278..4360    -  CDS            lacI: lac repressor; lacI; The lac repressor binds to the lac operator to inhibit transcription in E. coli. This inhibition can be relieved by adding lactose or isopropyl-β-D-thiogalactopyranoside (IPTG).
   4361..4438    -  promoter       lacI promoter: lacI
   4446..4725    -  CDS            TcR (fragment): tetracycline efflux protein; tet; confers resistance to tetracycline
   4751..4769    +  promoter       T7 promoter: promoter for bacteriophage T7 RNA polymerase
   4770..4794    +  protein_bind   lac operator: The lac repressor binds to the lac operator to inhibit transcription in E. coli. This inhibition can be relieved by adding lactose or isopropyl-β-D-thiogalactopyranoside (IPTG). lac repressor encoded by lacI
   4809..4831    +  RBS            RBS: efficient ribosome binding site from bacteriophage T7 gene 10 (Olins and Rangwala, 1989)
   4872..4895    +  CDS            HRV 3C site: recognition and cleavage site for human rhinovirus 3C and PreScission proteases
   4911..5216    +  CDS            kaiB: KAIB_SYNE7 - Experimental evidence at protein level: Swiss-Prot protein existence level 1. Component of the KaiABC clock protein complex, which constitutes the main circadian regulator in cyanobacteria. The KaiABC complex may act as a promoter-non-specific transcription regulator that represses transcription, possibly by acting on the state of chromosome compaction. In the complex, it decreases the phosphorylation status of KaiC. It has no effect on KaiC by itself, but instead need the presence of both KaiA and KaiC, suggesting that it acts by antagonizing the interaction between KaiA and KaiC
   5265..5309    +  CDS            S-Tag: affinity and epitope tag derived from pancreatic ribonuclease A
   5353..5396    +  CDS            SET1 (fragment): solubility-enhancement tag derived from T7 phage gene 10B
   5404..5451    +  terminator     T7 terminator: transcription terminator for bacteriophage T7 RNA polymerase
>Addgene plasmid #42496 | KaiB | depositor full sequence | sequence record 57330 | full plasmid Kai B
TGGCGAATGGG
[124 nt withheld, positions 12-135]
C
[91 nt withheld, positions 137-227]
A
[49 nt withheld, positions 229-277]
CCTTTGACGTTGGAGTCCACGTTCTTT
[37 nt withheld, positions 305-341]
ACCCTATCTCGGTCTATTCTTTTGATTTATAAGGGATTTTGCCGATTTCGGCCTATTGGTTAAAAAATGA
GCTGATTTAACAAAAATTTAACGCGAATTTTAACAAAATATTAACGTTTACAATTTCAGGTGGCACTTTT
CGGGGAAATGTGCGCGGAACCCCTATTTGTTTATTTTTCTAAATACATTCAAATATGTATCCGCTCATGA
ATTAATTCTTAGAAAAACTCATCGAGCATCAAATGAAACTGCAATTTATTCATATCAGGATTATCAATAC
CATATTTTTGAAAAAGCCGTTTCTGTAATGAAGGAGAAAACTCACCGAGGCAGTTCCATAGGATGGCAAG
ATCCTGGTATCGGTCTGCGATTCCGACTCGTCCAACATCAATACAACCTATTAATTTCCCCTCGTCAAAA
ATAAGGTTATCAAGTGAGAAATCACCATGAGTGACGACTGAATCCGGTGAGAATGGCAAAAGTTTATGCA
TTTCTTTCCAGACTTGTTCAACAGGCCAGCCATTACGCTCGTCATCAAAATCACTCGCATCAACCAAACC
GTTATTCATTCGTGATTGCGCCTGAGCGAGACGAAATACGCGATCACTGTTAAAAGGACAATTACAAACA
GGAATCGAATGCAACCGGCGCAGGAACACTGCCAGCGCATCAACAATATTTTCACCTGAATCAGGATATT
CTTCTAATACCTGGAATGCTGTTTTGCCGGGGATCGCAGTGGTGAGTAACCATGCATCATCAGGAGTACG
GATAAAATGCTTGATGGTCGGAAGAGGCATAAATTCCGTCAGCCAGTTTAGTCTGACCATCTCATCTGTA
ACATCATTGGCAACGCTACCTTTGCCATGTTTCAGAAACAACTCTGGCGCATCGGGCTTCCCATACAATC
GATAGATTGTCGCACCTGATTGCCCGACATTATCGCGAGCCCATTTATACCCATATAAATCAGCATCCAT
GTTGGAATTTAATCGCGGCCTAGAGCAAGACGTTTCCCGTTGAATATGGCTCATAACACCCCTTGTATTA
CTGTTTATGTAAGCAGACAGTTTTATTGTTCATGACCAAAATCCCTTAACGTGAGTTTTCGTTCCACTGA
GCGTCAGACCCCGTAGAAAAGATCAAAGGATCTTCTTGAGATCCTTTTTTTCTGCGCGTAATCTGCTGCT
TGCAAACAAAAAAACCACCGCTACCAGCGGTGGTTTGTTTGCCGGATCAAGAGCTACCAACTCTTTTTCC
GAAGGTAACTGGCTTCAGCAGAGCGCAGATACCAAATACTGTCCTTCTAGTGTAGCCGTAGTTAGGCCAC
CACTTCAAGAACTCTGTAGCACCGCCTACATACCTCGCTCTGCTAATCCTGTTACCAGTGGCTGCTGCCA
GTGGCGATAAGTCGTGTCTTACCGGGTTGGACTCAAGACGATAGTTACCGGATAAGGCGCAGCGGTCGGG
CTGAACGGGGGGTTCGTGCACACAGCCCAGCTTGGAGCGAACGACCTACACCGAACTGAGATACCTACAG
CGTGAGCTATGAGAAAGCGCCACGCTTCCCGAAGGGAGAAAGGCGGACAGGTATCCGGTAAGCGGCAGGG
TCGGAACAGGAGAGCGCACGAGGGAGCTTCCAGGGGGAAACGCCTGGTATCTTTATAGTCCTGTCGGGTT
TCGCCACCTCTGACTTGAGCGTCGATTTTTGTGATGCTCGTCAGGGGGGCGGAGCCTATGGAAAAACGCC
AGCAACGCGGCCTTTTTACGGTTCCTGGCCTTTTGCTGGCCTTTTGCTCACATGTTCTTTCCTGCGTTAT
CCCCTGATTCTGTGGATAACCGTATTACCGCCTTTGAGTGAGCTGATACCGCTCGCCGCAGCCGAACGAC
CGAGCGCAGCGAGTCAGTGAGCGAGGAAGCGGAAGAGCGCCTGATGCGGTATTTTCTCCTTACGCATCTG
TGCGGTATTTCACACCGCATATATGGTGCACTCTCAGTACAATCTGCTCTGATGCCGCATAGTTAAGCCA
GTATACACTCCGCTATCGCTACGTGACTGGGTCATGGCTGCGCCCCGACACCCGCCAACACCCGCTGACG
CGCCCTGACGGGCTTGTCTGCTCCCGGCATCCGCTTACAGACAAGCTGTGACCGTCTCCGGGAGCTGCAT
GTGTCAGAGGTTTTCACCGTCATCACCGAAACGCGCGAGGCAGCTGCGGTAAAGCTCATCAGCGTGGTCG
TGAAGCGATTCACAGATGTCTGCCTGTTCATCCGCGTCCAGCTCGTTGAGTTTCTCCAGAAGCGTTAATG
TCTGGCTTCTGATAAAGCGGGCCATGTTAAGGGCGGTTTTTTCCTGTTTGGTCACTGATGCCTCCGTGTA
AGGGGGATTTCTGTTCATGGGGGTAATGATACCGATGAAACGAGAGAGGATGCTCACGATACGGGTTACT
GATGATGAACATGCCCGGTTACTGGAACGTTGTGAGGGTAAACAACTGGCGGTATGGATGCGGCGGGACC
AGAGAAAAATCACTCAGGGTCAATGCCAGCGCTTCGTTAATACAGATGTAGGTGTTCCACAGGGTAGCCA
GCAGCATCCTGCGATGCAGATCCGGAACATAATGGTGCAGGGCGCTGACTTCCGCGTTTCCAGACTTTAC
GAAACACGGAAACCGAAGACCATTCATGTTGTTGCTCAGGTCGCAGACGTTTTGCAGCAGCAGTCGCTTC
ACGTTCGCTCGCGTATCGGTGATTCATTCTGCTAACCAGTAAGGCAACCCCGCCAGCCTAGCCGGGTCCT
CAACGACAGGAGCACGATCATGCTAGTCATGCCCCGCGCCCACCGGAAGGAGCTGACTGGGTTGAAGGCT
CTCAAGGGCATCGGTCGAGATCCCGGTGCCTAATGAGTGAGCTAACTTACATTAATTGCGTTGCGCTCAC
TGCCCGCTTTCCAGTCGGGAAACCTGTCGTGCCAGCTGCATTAATGAATCGGCCAACGCGCGGGGAGAGG
CGGTTTGCGTATTGGGCGCCAGGGTGGTTTTTCTTTTCACCAGTGAGACGGGCAACAGCTGATTGCCCTT
CACCGCCTGGCCCTGAGAGAGTTGCAGCAAGCGGTCCACGCTGGTTTGCCCCAGCAGGCGAAAATCCTGT
TTGATGGTGGTTAACGGCGGGATATAACATGAGCTGTCTTCGGTATCGTCGTATCCCACTACCGAGATGT
CCGCACCAACGCGCAGCCCGGACTCGGTAATGGCGCGCATTGCGCCCAGCGCCATCTGATCGTTGGCAAC
CAGCATCGCAGTGGGAACGATGCCCTCATTCAGCATTTGCATGGTTTGTTGAAAACCGGACATGGCACTC
CAGTCGCCTTCCCGTTCCGCTATCGGCTGAATTTGATTGCGAGTGAGATATTTATGCCAGCCAGCCAGAC
GCAGACGCGCCGAGACAGAACTTAATGGGCCCGCTAACAGCGCGATTTGCTGGTGACCCAATGCGACCAG
ATGCTCCACGCCCAGTCGCGTACCGTCTTCATGGGAGAAAATAATACTGTTGATGGGTGTCTGGTCAGAG
ACATCAAGAAATAACGCCGGAACATTAGTGCAGGCAGCTTCCACAGCAATGGCATCCTGGTCATCCAGCG
GATAGTTAATGATCAGCCCACTGACGCGTTGCGCGAGAAGATTGTGCACCGCCGCTTTACAGGCTTCGAC
GCCGCTTCGTTCTACCATCGACACCACCACGCTGGCACCCAGTTGATCGGCGCGAGATTTAATCGCCGCG
ACAATTTGCGACGGCGCGTGCAGGGCCAGACTGGAGGTGGCAACGCCAATCAGCAACGACTGTTTGCCCG
CCAGTTGTTGTGCCACGCGGTTGGGAATGTAATTCAGCTCCGCCATCGCCGCTTCCACTTTTTCCCGCGT
TTTCGCAGAAACGTGGCTGGCCTGGTTCACCACGCGGGAAACGGTCTGATAAGAGACACCGGCATACTCT
GCGACATCGTATAACGTTACTGGTTTCACATTCACCACCCTGAATTGACTCTCTTCCGGGCGCTATCATG
CCATACCGCGAAAGGTTTTGCGCCATTCGATGGTGTCCGGGATCTCGACGCTCTCCCTTATGCGACTCCT
GCATTAGGAAGCAGCCCAGTAGTAGGTTGAGGCCGTTGAGCACCGCCGCCGCAAGGAATGGTGCATGCAA
GGAGATGGCGCCCAACAGTCCCCCGGCCACGGGGCCTGCCACCATACCCACGCCGAAACAAGCGCTCATG
AGCCCGAAGTGGCGAGCCCGATCTTCCCCATCGGTGATGTCGGCGATATAGGCGCCAGCAACCGCACCTG
TGGCGCCGGTGATGCCGGCCACGATGCGTCCGGCGTAGAGGATCGAGATCGATCTCGATCCCGCGAAATT
AATACGACTCACTATAGGGGAATTGTGAGCGGATAACAATTCCCCTCTAGAAATAATTTTGTTTAACTTT
AAGAAGGAGATATACATATGGCACATCACCACCACCATCACTCCGCGGCTCTTGAAGTCCTCTTTCAGGG
ACCCGGGTACCAGGATCCGATGAGCCCTCGTAAAACCTACATTCTCAAGCTCTACGTCGCCGGCAATACT
CCAAACTCAGTCCGTGCCCTCAAAACGCTCAAGAACATTCTCGAAGTTGAATTTCAAGGTGTTTATGCTC
TAAAGGTGATCGATGTTCTCAAAAATCCTCAGTTGGCAGAAGAGGATAAAATCCTAGCGACGCCAACCCT
CGCCAAGGTTCTACCACTGCCTGTCCGACGGATTATTGGTGATTTATCCGACCGTGAGAAAGTTTTGATT
GGCCTTGATTTACTCTACGGCGAACTTCAAGATTCCGACGACTTCTAATAGAAGCTTGCGGCCGCAGAGC
TCGCTCTGGTGCCACGCGGTAGTAAAGAAACCGCTGCTGCTAAATTCGAACGCCAGCACATGGACAGCTC
TACTTCTGCTGCTCTCGAGGCTTAATTAACCTAGGCTGCTAAACAAAGCCCGAAAGGAAGCTGAGTTGGC
TGCTGCCACCGCTGAGCAATAACTAGCATAACCCCTTGGGGCCTCTAAACGGGTCTTGAGGGGTTTTTTG
CTGAAAGGAGGAACTATATCCGGAT
