>Addgene plasmid #42496 | KaiB | addgene partial sequence | sequence record 59440 | T7term 5'-GCTAGTTATTGCTCAGCGG-3'
CTTCCTTTCGGGCTTTGTTTAGCAGCCTAGGTTAATTAAGCCTCGAGAGCAGCAGAAGTAGAGCTGTCCA
TGTGCTGGCGTTCGAATTTAGCAGCAGCGGTTTCTTTACTACCGCGTGGCACCAGAGCGAGCTCTGCGGC
CGCAAGCTTCTATTAGAAGTCGTCGGAATCTTGAAGTTCGCCGTAGAGTAAATCAAGGCCAATCAAAACT
TTCTCACGGTCGGATAAATCACCAATAATCCGTCGGACAGGCAGTGGTAGAACCTTGGCGAGGGTTGGCG
TCGCTAGGATTTTATCCTCTTCTGCCAACTGAGGATTTTTGAGAACATCGATCACCTTTAGAGCATAAAC
ACCTTGAAATTCAACTTCGAGAATGTTCTTGAGCGTTTTGAGGGCACGGACTGAGTTTGGAGTATTGCCG
GCGACGTAGAGCTTGAGAATGTAGGTTTTACGAGGGCTCATCGGATCCTGGTACCCGGGTCCCTGAAAGA
GGACTTCAAGAGCCGCGGAGTGATGGTGGTGGTGATGTGCCATATGTATATCTCCTTCTTAAAGTTAAAC
AAAATTATTTCTAGAGGGGAATTGTTATCCGCTCACAATTCCCCTATAGTGAGTCGTATTAATTTCGCGG
GATCGAGATCGATCTCGATCCTCTACGCCGGACGCATCGTGGCCGGCATCACCGGCGCCACAGGTGCGGT
TGCTGGCGCCTATATCGCCGACATCACCGATGGGGAAGATCGGGCTCGCCACTTCGGGCTCATGAGCGCT
TGTTTCGGCGTGGGTATGGTGGCAGGCCCCGTGGCCGGGGGACTGTTGGGCGCCATCTCCTTGCATGCAC
CATTCCTTGCGGCGGCGGTGCTCAACGGCCTCAACCTACTACTGGGCTGCTTCCTAATGCAGGAGTCGCA
TAAGGGAGAGCGTCGAGATCCCGGACACCATCGAATGGCGCAAAACCTTTCGCGGTATGGCATGATA
